>Addgene plasmid #220207 | pCDNA3-TEX264-E194A-cFlag | addgene full sequence | sequence record 436023 | Addgene NGS Result
GACGGATCGGGAGATCTCCCGATCCCCTATGGTGCACTCTCAGTACAATCTGCTCTGATGCCGCATAGTT
AAGCCAGTATCTGCTCCCTGCTTGTGTGTTGGAGGTCGCTGAGTAGTGCGCGAGCAAAATTTAAGCTACA
ACAAGGCAAGGCTTGACCGACAATTGCATGAAGAATCTGCTTAGGGTTAGGCGTTTTGCGCTGCTTCGCG
ATGTACGGGCCAGATATACGCGTTGACATTGATTATTGACTAGTTATTAATAGTAATCAATTACGGGGTC
ATTAGTTCATAGCCCATATATGGAGTTCCGCGTTACATAACTTACGGTAAATGGCCCGCCTGGCTGACCG
CCCAACGACCCCCGCCCATTGACGTCAATAATGACGTATGTTCCCATAGTAACGCCAATAGGGACTTTCC
ATTGACGTCAATGGGTGGAGTATTTACGGTAAACTGCCCACTTGGCAGTACATCAAGTGTATCATATGCC
AAGTACGCCCCCTATTGACGTCAATGACGGTAAATGGCCCGCCTGGCATTATGCCCAGTACATGACCTTA
TGGGACTTTCCTACTTGGCAGTACATCTACGTATTAGTCATCGCTATTACCATGGTGATGCGGTTTTGGC
AGTACATCAATGGGCGTGGATAGCGGTTTGACTCACGGGGATTTCCAAGTCTCCACCCCATTGACGTCAA
TGGGAGTTTGTTTTGGCACCAAAATCAACGGGACTTTCCAAAATGTCGTAACAACTCCGCCCCATTGACG
CAAATGGGCGGTAGGCGTGTACGGTGGGAGGTCTATATAAGCAGAGCTCTCTGGCTAACTAGAGAACCCA
CTGCTTACTGGCTTATCGAAATTAATACGACTCACTATAGGGAGACCCAAGCTTGGTACCGAGCTCGGAT
CCATGTCGGACCTGCTACTACTGGGCCTGATTGGGGGCCTGACTCTCTTACTGCTGCTGACGCTGCTGGC
CTTTGCCGGGTACTCAGGGCTACTGGCTGGGGTGGAAGTGAGTGCTGGGTCACCCCCCATCCGCAACGTC
ACTGTGGCCTACAAGTTCCACATGGGGCTCTATGGTGAGACTGGGCGGCTTTTCACTGAGAGCTGCAGCA
TCTCTCCCAAGCTCCGCTCCATCGCTGTCTACTATGACAACCCCCACATGGTGCCCCCTGATAAGTGCCG
ATGTGCCGTGGGCAGCATCCTGAGTGAAGGTGAGGAATCGCCCTCCCCTGAGCTCATCGACCTCTACCAG
AAATTTGGCTTCAAGGTGTTCTCCTTCCCGGCACCCAGCCATGTGGTGACAGCCACCTTCCCCTACACCA
CCATTCTGTCCATCTGGCTGGCTACCCGCCGTGTCCATCCTGCCTTGGACACCTACATCAAGGAGCGGAA
GCTGTGTGCCTATCCTCGGCTGGAGATCTACCAGGAAGACCAGATCCATTTCATGTGCCCACTGGCACGG
CAGGGAGACTTCTATGTGCCTGCGATGAAGGAGACAGAGTGGAAATGGCGGGGGCTTGTGGAGGCCATTG
ACACCCAGGTGGATGGCACAGGAGCTGACACAATGAGTGACACGAGTTCTGTAAGCTTGGAAGTGAGCCC
TGGCAGCCGGGAGACTTCAGCTGCCACACTGTCACCTGGGGCGAGCAGCCGTGGCTGGGATGACGGTGAC
ACCCGCAGCGAGCACAGCTACAGCGAGTCAGGTGCCAGCGGCTCCTCTTTTGAGGAGCTGGACTTGGAGG
GCGAGGGGCCCTTAGGGGAGTCACGGCTGGACCCTGGGACTGAGCCCCTGGGGACTACCAAGTGGCTCTG
GGAGCCCACTGCCCCTGAGAAGGGCAAGGAGAGCGCTGACTACAAAGACGATGACGACAAGTAAGCGGCC
GCTCGAGCATGCATCTAGAGGGCCCTATTCTATAGTGTCACCTAAATGCTAGAGCTCGCTGATCAGCCTC
GACTGTGCCTTCTAGTTGCCAGCCATCTGTTGTTTGCCCCTCCCCCGTGCCTTCCTTGACCCTGGAAGGT
GCCACTCCCACTGTCCTTTCCTAATAAAATGAGGAAATTGCATCGCATTGTCTGAGTAGGTGTCATTCTA
TTCTGGGGGGTGGGGTGGGGCAGGACAGCAAGGGGGAGGATTGGGAAGACAATAGCAGGCATGCTGGGGA
TGCGGTGGGCTCTATGGCTTCTGAGGCGGAAAGAACCAGCTGGGGCTCTAGGGGGTATCCCC
[124 nt withheld, positions 2233-2356]
C
[91 nt withheld, positions 2358-2448]
A
[49 nt withheld, positions 2450-2498]
CCTTTGACGTTGGAGTCCACGTTCTTT
[37 nt withheld, positions 2526-2562]
ACCCTATCTCGGTCTATTCTTTTGATTTATAAGGGATTTTGCCGATTTCGGCCTATTGGTTAAAAAATGA
GCTGATTTAACAAAAATTTAACGCGAATTAATTCTGTGGAATGTGTGTCAGTTAGGGTGTGGAAAGTCCC
CAGGCTCCCCAGCAGGCAGAAGTATGCAAAGCATGCATCTCAATTAGTCAGCAACCAGGTGTGGAAAGTC
CCCAGGCTCCCCAGCAGGCAGAAGTATGCAAAGCATGCATCTCAATTAGTCAGCAACCATAGTCCCGCCC
CTAACTCCGCCCATCCCGCCCCTAACTCCGCCCAGTTCCGCCCATTCTCCGCCCCATGGCTGACTAATTT
TTTTTATTTATGCAGAGGCCGAGGCCGCCTCTGCCTCTGAGCTATTCCAGAAGTAGTGAGGAGGCTTTTT
TGGAGGCCTAGGCTTTTGCAAAAAGCTCCCGGGAGCTTGTATATCCATTTTCGGATCTGATCAAGAGACA
GGATGAGGATCGTTTCGCATGATTGAACAAGATGGATTGCACGCAGGTTCTCCGGCCGCTTGGGTGGAGA
GGCTATTCGGCTATGACTGGGCACAACAGACAATCGGCTGCTCTGATGCCGCCGTGTTCCGGCTGTCAGC
GCAGGGGCGCCCGGTTCTTTTTGTCAAGACCGACCTGTCCGGTGCCCTGAATGAACTGCAGGACGAGGCA
GCGCGGCTATCGTGGCTGGCCACGACGGGCGTTCCTTGCGCAGCTGTGCTCGACGTTGTCACTGAAGCGG
GAAGGGACTGGCTGCTATTGGGCGAAGTGCCGGGGCAGGATCTCCTGTCATCTCACCTTGCTCCTGCCGA
GAAAGTATCCATCATGGCTGATGCAATGCGGCGGCTGCATACGCTTGATCCGGCTACCTGCCCATTCGAC
CACCAAGCGAAACATCGCATCGAGCGAGCACGTACTCGGATGGAAGCCGGTCTTGTCGATCAGGATGATC
TGGACGAAGAGCATCAGGGGCTCGCGCCAGCCGAACTGTTCGCCAGGCTCAAGGCGCGCATGCCCGACGG
CGAGGATCTCGTCGTGACCCATGGCGATGCCTGCTTGCCGAATATCATGGTGGAAAATGGCCGCTTTTCT
GGATTCATCGACTGTGGCCGGCTGGGTGTGGCGGACCGCTATCAGGACATAGCGTTGGCTACCCGTGATA
TTGCTGAAGAGCTTGGCGGCGAATGGGCTGACCGCTTCCTCGTGCTTTACGGTATCGCCGCTCCCGATTC
GCAGCGCATCGCCTTCTATCGCCTTCTTGACGAGTTCTTCTGAGCGGGACTCTGGGGTTCGAAATGACCG
ACCAAGCGACGCCCAACCTGCCATCACGAGATTTCGATTCCACCGCCGCCTTCTATGAAAGGTTGGGCTT
CGGAATCGTTTTCCGGGACGCCGGCTGGATGATCCTCCAGCGCGGGGATCTCATGCTGGAGTTCTTCGCC
CACCCCAACTTGTTTATTGCAGCTTATAATGGTTACAAATAAAGCAATAGCATCACAAATTTCACAAATA
AAGCATTTTTTTCACTGCATTCTAGTTGTGGTTTGTCCAAACTCATCAATGTATCTTATCATGTCTGTAT
ACCGTCGACCTCTAGCTAGAGCTTGGCGTAATCATGGTCATAGCTGTTTCCTGTGTGAAATTGTTATCCG
CTCACAATTCCACACAACATACGAGCCGGAAGCATAAAGTGTAAAGCCTGGGGTGCCTAATGAGTGAGCT
AACTCACATTAATTGCGTTGCGCTCACTGCCCGCTTTCCAGTCGGGAAACCTGTCGTGCCAGCTGCATTA
ATGAATCGGCCAACGCGCGGGGAGAGGCGGTTTGCGTATTGGGCGCTCTTCCGCTTCCTCGCTCACTGAC
TCGCTGCGCTCGGTCGTTCGGCTGCGGCGAGCGGTATCAGCTCACTCAAAGGCGGTAATACGGTTATCCA
CAGAATCAGGGGATAACGCAGGAAAGAACATGTGAGCAAAAGGCCAGCAAAAGGCCAGGAACCGTAAAAA
GGCCGCGTTGCTGGCGTTTTTCCATAGGCTCCGCCCCCCTGACGAGCATCACAAAAATCGACGCTCAAGT
CAGAGGTGGCGAAACCCGACAGGACTATAAAGATACCAGGCGTTTCCCCCTGGAAGCTCCCTCGTGCGCT
CTCCTGTTCCGACCCTGCCGCTTACCGGATACCTGTCCGCCTTTCTCCCTTCGGGAAGCGTGGCGCTTTC
TCATAGCTCACGCTGTAGGTATCTCAGTTCGGTGTAGGTCGTTCGCTCCAAGCTGGGCTGTGTGCACGAA
CCCCCCGTTCAGCCCGACCGCTGCGCCTTATCCGGTAACTATCGTCTTGAGTCCAACCCGGTAAGACACG
ACTTATCGCCACTGGCAGCAGCCACTGGTAACAGGATTAGCAGAGCGAGGTATGTAGGCGGTGCTACAGA
GTTCTTGAAGTGGTGGCCTAACTACGGCTACACTAGAAGAACAGTATTTGGTATCTGCGCTCTGCTGAAG
CCAGTTACCTTCGGAAAAAGAGTTGGTAGCTCTTGATCCGGCAAACAAACCACCGCTGGTAGCGGTGGTT
TTTTTGTTTGCAAGCAGCAGATTACGCGCAGAAAAAAAGGATCTCAAGAAGATCCTTTGATCTTTTCTAC
GGGGTCTGACGCTCAGTGGAACGAAAACTCACGTTAAGGGATTTTGGTCATGAGATTATCAAAAAGGATC
TTCACCTAGATCCTTTTAAATTAAAAATGAAGTTTTAAATCAATCTAAAGTATATATGAGTAAACTTGGT
CTGACAGTTACCAATGCTTAATCAGTGAGGCACCTATCTCAGCGATCTGTCTATTTCGTTCATCCATAGT
TGCCTGACTCCCCGTCGTGTAGATAACTACGATACGGGAGGGCTTACCATCTGGCCCCAGTGCTGCAATG
ATACCGCGAGACCCACGCTCACCGGCTCCAGATTTATCAGCAATAAACCAGCCAGCCGGAAGGGCCGAGC
GCAGAAGTGGTCCTGCAACTTTATCCGCCTCCATCCAGTCTATTAATTGTTGCCGGGAAGCTAGAGTAAG
TAGTTCGCCAGTTAATAGTTTGCGCAACGTTGTTGCCATTGCTACAGGCATCGTGGTGTCACGCTCGTCG
TTTGGTATGGCTTCATTCAGCTCCGGTTCCCAACGATCAAGGCGAGTTACATGATCCCCCATGTTGTGCA
AAAAAGCGGTTAGCTCCTTCGGTCCTCCGATCGTTGTCAGAAGTAAGTTGGCCGCAGTGTTATCACTCAT
GGTTATGGCAGCACTGCATAATTCTCTTACTGTCATGCCATCCGTAAGATGCTTTTCTGTGACTGGTGAG
TACTCAACCAAGTCATTCTGAGAATAGTGTATGCGGCGACCGAGTTGCTCTTGCCCGGCGTCAATACGGG
ATAATACCGCGCCACATAGCAGAACTTTAAAAGTGCTCATCATTGGAAAACGTTCTTCGGGGCGAAAACT
CTCAAGGATCTTACCGCTGTTGAGATCCAGTTCGATGTAACCCACTCGTGCACCCAACTGATCTTCAGCA
TCTTTTACTTTCACCAGCGTTTCTGGGTGAGCAAAAACAGGAAGGCAAAATGCCGCAAAAAAGGGAATAA
GGGCGACACGGAAATGTTGAATACTCATACTCTTCCTTTTTCAATATTATTGAAGCATTTATCAGGGTTA
TTGTCTCATGAGCGGATACATATTTGAATGTATTTAGAAAAATAAACAAATAGGGGTTCCGCGCACATTT
CCCCGAAAAGTGCCACCTGACGTC
Features (pLannotate 1.2.2; 21 found; start..end, strand, type, name):
     28..80      -  misc_feature   bom (fragment): basis of mobility region from pBR322
    235..614     +  enhancer       CMV enhancer: human cytomegalovirus immediate early enhancer
    615..818     +  promoter       CMV promoter: human cytomegalovirus (CMV) immediate early promoter
    814..847     +  LTR            5' LTR (truncated) (fragment): truncated 5' long terminal repeat (LTR) from HIV-1
    863..881     +  promoter       T7 promoter: promoter for bacteriophage T7 RNA polymerase
    913..1851    +  CDS            TEX264: TX264_HUMAN - Also known as ZSIG11 From Homo sapiens (Human).
   1919..1937    -  promoter       SP6 promoter: promoter for bacteriophage SP6 RNA polymerase
   1963..2187    +  polyA_signal   bGH poly(A) signal: bovine growth hormone polyadenylation signal
   2191..2212    +  promoter       SV40 promoter (fragment): SV40 enhancer and early promoter
   2233..2661    +  rep_origin     f1 ori (sequence partly withheld): f1 bacteriophage origin of replication; arrow indicates direction of (+) strand synthesis
   2675..3004    +  promoter       SV40 promoter: SV40 enhancer and early promoter
   3071..3862    +  CDS            neo: KKA2_KLEPN - Also known as kan, nptII. Experimental evidence at protein level: Swiss-Prot protein existence level 1. Resistance to kanamycin, neomycin, paromomycin, ribostamycin, butirosin and gentamicin B. From Klebsiella pneumoniae.
   3886..4044    +  CDS            ble (fragment): BLE_KLEPN - Experimental evidence at protein level: Swiss-Prot protein existence level 1. Binding protein with a strong affinity to the bleomycin family of antibiotics. Binds to CL990; an antimitotic-antibiotic compound. From Klebsiella pneumoniae.
   4039..4160    +  polyA_signal   SV40 poly(A) signal: SV40 polyadenylation signal
   4233..4249    -  protein_bind   lac operator: The lac repressor binds to the lac operator to inhibit transcription in E. coli. This inhibition can be relieved by adding lactose or isopropyl-β-D-thiogalactopyranoside (IPTG). lac repressor encoded by lacI
   4257..4287    -  promoter       lac promoter: promoter for the E. coli lac operon
   4302..4323    -  protein_bind   CAP binding site: CAP binding activates transcription in the presence of cAMP. E. coli catabolite activator protein
   4336..4428    -  CDS            lacI (fragment): lac repressor; lacI; The lac repressor binds to the lac operator to inhibit transcription in E. coli. This inhibition can be relieved by adding lactose or isopropyl-β-D-thiogalactopyranoside (IPTG).
   4611..5199    -  rep_origin     ori: high-copy-number ColE1/pMB1/pBR322/pUC origin of replication
   5370..6230    -  CDS            AmpR: β-lactamase; bla; confers resistance to ampicillin, carbenicillin, and related antibiotics
   6231..6335    -  promoter       AmpR promoter: bla
