[The description below was written by a language model from this plasmid's Addgene catalogue record and pLannotate feature annotations shown in this document.]
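Description:
pCDNA3-TEX264-E194A-cFlag is a mammalian expression plasmid built on the pCDNA3 backbone, carrying human TEX264 (also known as ZSIG11) with a glutamate-to-alanine substitution at residue 194 and a C-terminal Flag epitope. The 939 bp insert was placed between the BamHI and NotI sites, both of which are retained. The sequenced plasmid is 6,366 nt. In E. coli it is maintained at high copy from a ColE1/pUC-type origin and selected with ampicillin through the β-lactamase gene and its own promoter. An f1 origin is also present, which would allow single-stranded DNA production.

Expression of the mutant protein is driven by the human cytomegalovirus immediate-early enhancer and promoter, and the transcript is terminated by the bovine growth hormone polyadenylation signal. A T7 promoter upstream and an SP6 promoter downstream flank the cloning region, permitting in vitro transcription or sequencing. The feature table annotates the TEX264 coding sequence but does not separately call the Flag tag, which by the catalogue entry should lie just after the open reading frame. A second cassette, consisting of the SV40 early promoter, the neomycin phosphotransferase gene and an SV40 polyadenylation signal, allows G418 selection of stably transfected mammalian cells. Short annotated fragments (HIV-1 LTR, ble, lacI, bom) appear to be partial matches or backbone remnants rather than functional elements.

The record gives the purpose simply as mammalian expression of the E194A variant. The associated publication concerns TEX264 acting with p97 and SPRTN to resolve topoisomerase 1–DNA adducts, so the construct is probably used as a point mutant for comparison with wild-type protein, with Flag enabling detection or immunoprecipitation. The record does not state what the mutation disrupts.
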