Addgene plasmid #220207: pCDNA3-TEX264-E194A-cFlag
Purpose: Mammalian expression of TEX264 with E194A mutation, C-terminal Flag
Depositing lab: Kristijan Ramadan. Depositing organization: University of Oxford. Publication: TEX264 coordinates p97- and SPRTN-mediated resolution of topoisomerase 1-DNA adducts. Fielden J, Wiseman K, Torrecilla I, Li S, Hume S, Chiang SC, Ruggiano A, Narayan Singh A, Freire R, Hassanieh S, Domingo E, Vendrell I, Fischer R, Kessler BM, Maughan TS, El-Khamisy SF, Ramadan K. Nat Commun. 2020 Mar 9;11(1):1274. doi: 10.1038/s41467-020-15000-w. PubMed 32152270.
Backbone
  Vector backbone: pCDNA3
  Backbone manufacturer: Thermofisher
  Backbone size w/o insert (bp): 5413
  Vector type: Mammalian Expression
  Selectable markers: Neomycin (select with G418)
Growth in bacteria
  Bacterial resistance: Ampicillin, 100 μg/mL
  Growth temperature: 37°C
  Growth strain: DH5alpha
  Copy number: High Copy
Gene/Insert
  Gene/Insert name: TEX264 (alt name: ZSIG11)
  Species: H. sapiens (human)
  Insert size (bp): 939
  Mutation: 194E>A
  Entrez Gene: TEX264 (a.k.a. ZSIG11)
  Promoter: CMV
  Tag / fusion protein: Flag (C terminal on insert)
  Cloning method: Restriction Enzyme; 5′ cloning site BamHI (not destroyed); 3′ cloning site NotI (not destroyed)
  Sequencing primers: 5′ CMVF_pCDNA3; T7F; 3′ BGH_Rev
Terms and licenses: Academic/Nonprofit Terms; Industry Terms: Not Available to Industry
How to cite: pCDNA3-TEX264-E194A-cFlag was a gift from Kristijan Ramadan (Addgene plasmid # 220207 ; http://n2t.net/addgene:220207 ; RRID:Addgene_220207)
