>Addgene plasmid #220207 | pCDNA3-TEX264-E194A-cFlag | depositor partial sequence | sequence record 430255 | Assembled from Sanger sequences using CMVF_pCDNA3 and bGHR primers
ACCCCCCTTTGGACGCAATGGGGCGGTAGGCGTGTACGGTGGGAGGTCTATATAAGCAGAGCTCTCTGGC
TAACTAGAGAACCCACTGCTTACTGGCTTATCGAAATTAATACGACTCACTATAGGGAGACCCAAGCTTG
GTACCGAGCTCGGATCCATGTCGGACCTGCTACTACTGGGCCTGATTGGGGGCCTGACTCTCTTACTGCT
GCTGACGCTGCTGGCCTTTGCCGGGTACTCAGGGCTACTGGCTGGGGTGGAAGTGAGTGCTGGGTCACCC
CCCATCCGCAACGTCACTGTGGCCTACAAGTTCCACATGGGGCTCTATGGTGAGACTGGGCGGCTTTTCA
CTGAGAGCTGCAGCATCTCTCCCAAGCTCCGCTCCATCGCTGTCTACTATGACAACCCCCACATGGTGCC
CCCTGATAAGTGCCGATGTGCCGTGGGCAGCATCCTGAGTGAAGGTGAGGAATCGCCCTCCCCTGAGCTC
ATCGACCTCTACCAGAAATTTGGCTTCAAGGTGTTCTCCTTCCCGGCACCCAGCCATGTGGTGACAGCCA
CCTTCCCCTACACCACCATTCTGTCCATCTGGCTGGCTACCCGCCGTGTCCATCCTGCCTTGGACACCTA
CATCAAGGAGCGGAAGCTGTGTGCCTATCCTCGGCTGGAGATCTACCAGGAAGACCAGATCCATTTCATG
TGCCCACTGGCACGGCAGGGAGACTTCTATGTGCCTGCGATGAAGGAGACAGAGTGGAAATGGCGGGGGC
TTGTGGAGGCCATTGACACCCAGGTGGATGGCACAGGAGCTGACACAATGAGTGACACGAGTTCTGTAAG
CTTGGAAGTGAGCCCTGGCAGCCGGGAGACTTCAGCTGCCACACTGTCACCTGGGGCGAGCAGCCGTGGC
TGGGATGACGGTGACACCCGCAGCGAGCACAGCTACAGCGAGTCAGGTGCCAGCGGCTCCTCTTTTGAGG
AGCTGGACTTGGAGGGCGAGGGGCCCTTAGGGGAGTCACGGCTGGACCCTGGGACTGAGCCCCTGGGGAC
TACCAAGTGGCTCTGGGAGCCCACTGCCCCTGAGAAGGGCAAGGAGAGCGCTGACTACAAAGACGATGAC
GACAAGTAAGCGGCCGCTCGAGCATGCATCTAGAGGGCCCTATTCTATAGTTCACCTAAAAGACACCCCC
